LOCUS       pLenti6.2/V5-DEST DISCLAIMER Certain terms are trademarks or registered trademarks of Invitrogen Corporation. See "Intellectual Property" in the Help file for more information.
FEATURES             Location/Qualifiers
     promoter        1..410
                     /note="RSV/5 LTR hybrid promoter"
     promoter        1..229
                     /note="RSV promoter"
     misc_feature    230..410
                     /note="HIV-1 5 LTR"
     misc_feature    521..565
                     /note="HIV-1 psi (psi) packaging signal"
     misc_feature    1075..1308
                     /note="HIV-1 Rev response element (RRE)"
     promoter        1809..2392
                     /note="CMV promoter"
     promoter        5981..6486
                     /note="PGK promoter"
     promoter        6497..6563
                     /note="EM7 promoter"
     gene            6564..6962
                     /note="Blasticidin resistance gene"
     misc_feature    7048..7282
                     /note="deltaU3/3 LTR"
     misc_feature    7048..7101
                     /note="deltaU3"
     misc_feature    7102..7282
                     /note="3 LTR"
     polyA_signal    7354..7485
                     /note="SV40 polyadenylation signal"
     promoter        8344..8442
                     /note="bla promoter"
     gene            8443..9303
                     /note="Ampicillin (bla) resistance gene"
     rep_origin      9448..10121
                     /note="pUC origin"
     misc_feature    520..520
                     /note="5' splice donor"
     misc_feature    1656..1656
                     /note="3' splice acceptor"
     misc_feature    1684..1684
                     /note="3' splice acceptor"
     misc_feature    5912..5953
                     /note="V5 epitope"
     CDS             5912..5962
                     /note="V5 tag"
                     /translation="GKPIPNPLLGLDSTRTG"
     misc_feature    2468..2592
                     /note="attR1"
     misc_feature    2701..3361
                     /note="Chloramphenicol resistance"
     misc_feature    3702..4007
                     /note="ccdB"
     misc_feature    4048..4172
                     /note="attR2"
     Reporter        4240..5886
                     /gene="fLuc reporter"
     insert          4235..5886
                     /source="pGL3-control"
                     /type="BP AttB Insert"
     source          1..10528
                     /dnas_title="92 pLenti62-ccdB-GS-Firefly (blasticidin)"
ORIGIN
        1 AATGTAGTCT TATGCAATAC TCTTGTAGTC TTGCAACATG GTAACGATGA GTTAGCAACA
       61 TGCCTTACAA GGAGAGAAAA AGCACCGTGC ATGCCGATTG GTGGAAGTAA GGTGGTACGA
      121 TCGTGCCTTA TTAGGAAGGC AACAGACGGG TCTGACATGG ATTGGACGAA CCACTGAATT
      181 GCCGCATTGC AGAGATATTG TATTTAAGTG CCTAGCTCGA TACATAAACG GGTCTCTCTG
      241 GTTAGACCAG ATCTGAGCCT GGGAGCTCTC TGGCTAACTA GGGAACCCAC TGCTTAAGCC
      301 TCAATAAAGC TTGCCTTGAG TGCTTCAAGT AGTGTGTGCC CGTCTGTTGT GTGACTCTGG
      361 TAACTAGAGA TCCCTCAGAC CCTTTTAGTC AGTGTGGAAA ATCTCTAGCA GTGGCGCCCG
      421 AACAGGGACT TGAAAGCGAA AGGGAAACCA GAGGAGCTCT CTCGACGCAG GACTCGGCTT
      481 GCTGAAGCGC GCACGGCAAG AGGCGAGGGG CGGCGACTGG TGAGTACGCC AAAAATTTTG
      541 ACTAGCGGAG GCTAGAAGGA GAGAGATGGG TGCGAGAGCG TCAGTATTAA GCGGGGGAGA
      601 ATTAGATCGC GATGGGAAAA AATTCGGTTA AGGCCAGGGG GAAAGAAAAA ATATAAATTA
      661 AAACATATAG TATGGGCAAG CAGGGAGCTA GAACGATTCG CAGTTAATCC TGGCCTGTTA
      721 GAAACATCAG AAGGCTGTAG ACAAATACTG GGACAGCTAC AACCATCCCT TCAGACAGGA
      781 TCAGAAGAAC TTAGATCATT ATATAATACA GTAGCAACCC TCTATTGTGT GCATCAAAGG
      841 ATAGAGATAA AAGACACCAA GGAAGCTTTA GACAAGATAG AGGAAGAGCA AAACAAAAGT
      901 AAGACCACCG CACAGCAAGC GGCCGCTGAT CTTCAGACCT GGAGGAGGAG ATATGAGGGA
      961 CAATTGGAGA AGTGAATTAT ATAAATATAA AGTAGTAAAA ATTGAACCAT TAGGAGTAGC
     1021 ACCCACCAAG GCAAAGAGAA GAGTGGTGCA GAGAGAAAAA AGAGCAGTGG GAATAGGAGC
     1081 TTTGTTCCTT GGGTTCTTGG GAGCAGCAGG AAGCACTATG GGCGCAGCGT CAATGACGCT
     1141 GACGGTACAG GCCAGACAAT TATTGTCTGG TATAGTGCAG CAGCAGAACA ATTTGCTGAG
     1201 GGCTATTGAG GCGCAACAGC ATCTGTTGCA ACTCACAGTC TGGGGCATCA AGCAGCTCCA
     1261 GGCAAGAATC CTGGCTGTGG AAAGATACCT AAAGGATCAA CAGCTCCTGG GGATTTGGGG
     1321 TTGCTCTGGA AAACTCATTT GCACCACTGC TGTGCCTTGG AATGCTAGTT GGAGTAATAA
     1381 ATCTCTGGAA CAGATTTGGA ATCACACGAC CTGGATGGAG TGGGACAGAG AAATTAACAA
     1441 TTACACAAGC TTAATACACT CCTTAATTGA AGAATCGCAA AACCAGCAAG AAAAGAATGA
     1501 ACAAGAATTA TTGGAATTAG ATAAATGGGC AAGTTTGTGG AATTGGTTTA ACATAACAAA
     1561 TTGGCTGTGG TATATAAAAT TATTCATAAT GATAGTAGGA GGCTTGGTAG GTTTAAGAAT
     1621 AGTTTTTGCT GTACTTTCTA TAGTGAATAG AGTTAGGCAG GGATATTCAC CATTATCGTT
     1681 TCAGACCCAC CTCCCAACCC CGAGGGGACC CGACAGGCCC GAAGGAATAG AAGAAGAAGG
     1741 TGGAGAGAGA GACAGAGACA GATCCATTCG ATTAGTGAAC GGATCTCGAC GGTATCGATA
     1801 AGCTTGGGAG TTCCGCGTTA CATAACTTAC GGTAAATGGC CCGCCTGGCT GACCGCCCAA
     1861 CGACCCCCGC CCATTGACGT CAATAATGAC GTATGTTCCC ATAGTAACGC CAATAGGGAC
     1921 TTTCCATTGA CGTCAATGGG TGGAGTATTT ACGGTAAACT GCCCACTTGG CAGTACATCA
     1981 AGTGTATCAT ATGCCAAGTA CGCCCCCTAT TGACGTCAAT GACGGTAAAT GGCCCGCCTG
     2041 GCATTATGCC CAGTACATGA CCTTATGGGA CTTTCCTACT TGGCAGTACA TCTACGTATT
     2101 AGTCATCGCT ATTACCATGG TGATGCGGTT TTGGCAGTAC ATCAATGGGC GTGGATAGCG
     2161 GTTTGACTCA CGGGGATTTC CAAGTCTCCA CCCCATTGAC GTCAATGGGA GTTTGTTTTG
     2221 GCACCAAAAT CAACGGGACT TTCCAAAATG TCGTAACAAC TCCGCCCCAT TGACGCAAAT
     2281 GGGCGGTAGG CGTGTACGGT GGGAGGTCTA TATAAGCAGA GCTCGTTTAG TGAACCGTCA
     2341 GATCGCCTGG AGACGCCATC CACGCTGTTT TGACCTCCAT AGAAGACACC GACTctagcg
     2401 tttaaactta agcttggtac cgagctcgga tccactagtc cagtgtggtg gaattctgca
     2461 gatATCAACA AGTTTGTACA AAAAAGCTGA ACGAGAAACG TAAAATGATA TAAATATCAA
     2521 TATATTAAAT TAGATTTTGC ATAAAAAACA GACTACATAA TACTGTAAAA CACAACATAT
     2581 CCAGTCACTA TGGCGGCCGC ATTAGGCACC CCAGGCTTTA CACTTTATGC TTCCGGCTCG
     2641 TATAATGTGT GGATTTTGAG TTAGGATCCG TCGAGATTTT CAGGAGCTAA GGAAGCTAAA
     2701 ATGGAGAAAA AAATCACTGG ATATACCACC GTTGATATAT CCCAATGGCA TCGTAAAGAA
     2761 CATTTTGAGG CATTTCAGTC AGTTGCTCAA TGTACCTATA ACCAGACCGT TCAGCTGGAT
     2821 ATTACGGCCT TTTTAAAGAC CGTAAAGAAA AATAAGCACA AGTTTTATCC GGCCTTTATT
     2881 CACATTCTTG CCCGCCTGAT GAATGCTCAT CCGGAATTCC GTATGGCAAT GAAAGACGGT
     2941 GAGCTGGTGA TATGGGATAG TGTTCACCCT TGTTACACCG TTTTCCATGA GCAAACTGAA
     3001 ACGTTTTCAT CGCTCTGGAG TGAATACCAC GACGATTTCC GGCAGTTTCT ACACATATAT
     3061 TCGCAAGATG TGGCGTGTTA CGGTGAAAAC CTGGCCTATT TCCCTAAAGG GTTTATTGAG
     3121 AATATGTTTT TCGTCTCAGC CAATCCCTGG GTGAGTTTCA CCAGTTTTGA TTTAAACGTG
     3181 GCCAATATGG ACAACTTCTT CGCCCCCGTT TTCACCATGG GCAAATATTA TACGCAAGGC
     3241 GACAAGGTGC TGATGCCGCT GGCGATTCAG GTTCATCATG CCGTTTGTGA TGGCTTCCAT
     3301 GTCGGCAGAA TGCTTAATGA ATTACAACAG TACTGCGATG AGTGGCAGGG CGGGGCGTAA
     3361 AGATCTGGAT CCGGCTTACT AAAAGCCAGA TAACAGTATG CGTATTTGCG CGCTGATTTT
     3421 TGCGGTATAA GAATATATAC TGATATGTAT ACCCGAAGTA TGTCAAAAAG AGGTATGCTA
     3481 TGAAGCAGCG TATTACAGTG ACAGTTGACA GCGACAGCTA TCAGTTGCTC AAGGCATATA
     3541 TGATGTCAAT ATCTCCGGTC TGGTAAGCAC AACCATGCAG AATGAAGCCC GTCGTCTGCG
     3601 TGCCGAACGC TGGAAAGCGG AAAATCAGGA AGGGATGGCT GAGGTCGCCC GGTTTATTGA
     3661 AATGAACGGC TCTTTTGCTG ACGAGAACAG GGGCTGGTGA AATGCAGTTT AAGGTTTACA
     3721 CCTATAAAAG AGAGAGCCGT TATCGTCTGT TTGTGGATGT ACAGAGTGAT ATTATTGACA
     3781 CGCCCGGGCG ACGGATGGTG ATCCCCCTGG CCAGTGCACG TCTGCTGTCA GATAAAGTCT
     3841 CCCGTGAACT TTACCCGGTG GTGCATATCG GGGATGAAAG CTGGCGCATG ATGACCACCG
     3901 ATATGGCCAG TGTGCCGGTC TCCGTTATCG GGGAAGAAGT GGCTGATCTC AGCCACCGCG
     3961 AAAATGACAT CAAAAACGCC ATTAACCTGA TGTTCTGGGG AATATAAATG TCAGGCTCCC
     4021 TTATACACAG CCAGTCTGCA GGTCGACCAT AGTGACTGGA TATGTTGTGT TTTACAGTAT
     4081 TATGTAGTCT GTTTTTTATG CAAAATCTAA TTTAATATAT TGATATTTAT ATCATTTTAC
     4141 GTTTCTCGTT CAGCTTTCTT GTACAAAGTG GTTGATatcc agcacagtgg cggccgcTCG
     4201 AGTGGCTCGG GCTCGACCTC GGGCTCGGGC AAAACCGGTg aagacgccaa aaacataaag
     4261 aaaggcccgg cgccattcta tccgctggaa gatggaaccg ctggagagca actgcataag
     4321 gctatgaaga gatacgccct ggttcctgga acaattgctt ttacagatgc acatatcgag
     4381 gtggacatca cttacgctga gtacttcgaa atgtccgttc ggttggcaga agctatgaaa
     4441 cgatatgggc tgaatacaaa tcacagaatc gtcgtatgca gtgaaaactc tcttcaattc
     4501 tttatgccgg tgttgggcgc gttatttatc ggagttgcag ttgcgcccgc gaacgacatt
     4561 tataatgaac gtgaattgct caacagtatg ggcatttcgc agcctaccgt ggtgttcgtt
     4621 tccaaaaagg ggttgcaaaa aattttgaac gtgcaaaaaa agctcccaat catccaaaaa
     4681 attattatca tggattctaa aacggattac cagggatttc agtcgatgta cacgttcgtc
     4741 acatctcatc tacctcccgg ttttaatgaa tacgattttg tgccagagtc cttcgatagg
     4801 gacaagacaa ttgcactgat catgaactcc tctggatcta ctggtctgcc taaaggtgtc
     4861 gctctgcctc atagaactgc ctgcgtgaga ttctcgcatg ccagagatcc tatttttggc
     4921 aatcaaatca ttccggatac tgcgatttta agtgttgttc cattccatca cggttttgga
     4981 atgtttacta cactcggata tttgatatgt ggatttcgag tcgtcttaat gtatagattt
     5041 gaagaagagc tgtttctgag gagccttcag gattacaaga ttcaaagtgc gctgctggtg
     5101 ccaaccctat tctccttctt cgccaaaagc actctgattg acaaatacga tttatctaat
     5161 ttacacgaaa ttgcttctgg tggcgctccc ctctctaagg aagtcgggga agcggttgcc
     5221 aagaggttcc atctgccagg tatcaggcaa ggatatgggc tcactgagac tacatcagct
     5281 attctgatta cacccgaggg ggatgataaa ccgggcgcgg tcggtaaagt tgttccattt
     5341 tttgaagcga aggttgtgga tctggatacc gggaaaacgc tgggcgttaa tcaaagaggc
     5401 gaactgtgtg tgagaggtcc tatgattatg tccggttatg taaacaatcc ggaagcgacc
     5461 aacgccttga ttgacaagga tggatggcta cattctggag acatagctta ctgggacgaa
     5521 gacgaacact tcttcatcgt tgaccgcctg aagtctctga ttaagtacaa aggctatcag
     5581 gtggctcccg ctgaattgga atccatcttg ctccaacacc ccaacatctt cgacgcaggt
     5641 gtcgcaggtc ttcccgacga tgacgccggt gaacttcccg ccgccgttgt tgttttggag
     5701 cacggaaaga cgatgacgga aaaagagatc gtggattacg tcgccagtca agtaacaacc
     5761 gcgaaaaagt tgcgcggagg agttgtgttt gtggacgaag taccgaaagg tcttaccgga
     5821 aaactcgacg caagaaaaat cagagagatc ctcataaagg ccaagaaggg cggaaagatc
     5881 gccgtgtagt CTAGAGGGCC CGCGGTTCGA AGGTAAGCCT ATCCCTAACC CTCTCCTCGG
     5941 TCTCGATTCT ACGCGTACCG GTTAGTAATG ACGATGGTAC CTACCGGGTA GGGGAGGCGC
     6001 TTTTCCCAAG GCAGTCTGGA GCATGCGCTT TAGCAGCCCC GCTGGGCACT TGGCGCTACA
     6061 CAAGTGGCCT CTGGCCTCGC ACACATTCCA CATCCACCGG TAGGCGCCAA CCGGCTCCGT
     6121 TCTTTGGTGG CCCCTTCGCG CCACCTTCTA CTCCTCCCCT AGTCAGGAAG TTCCCCCCCG
     6181 CCCCGCAGCT CGCGTCGTGC AGGACGTGAC AAATGGAAGT AGCACGTCTC ACTAGTCTCG
     6241 TGCAGATGGA CAGCACCGCT GAGCAATGGA AGCDGGTAGG CCTTTGGGGC AGCGGCCAAT
     6301 AGCAGCTTTG CTCCTTCGCT TTCTGGGCTC AGAGGCTGGG AAGGGGTGGG TCCGGGGGCG
     6361 GGCTCAGGGG CGGGCTCAGG GGCGGGGCGG GCGCCCGAAG TCCTCCGGAG GCCCGGCATT
     6421 CTGCACGCTT CAAAAGCGCA CGTCTGCCGC GCTGTTCTCC TCTTCCTCAT CTCCGGGCCT
     6481 TTCGACTCTA GACACGTGTT GACAATTAAT CATCGGCATA GTATATCGGC ATAGTATAAT
     6541 ACGACAAGGT GAGGAACTAA ACCATGGCCA AGCCTTTGTC TCAAGAAGAA TCCACCCTCA
     6601 TTGAAAGAGC AACGGCTACA ATCAACAGCA TCCCCATCTC TGAAGACTAC AGCGTCGCCA
     6661 GCGCAGCTCT CTCTAGCGAC GGCCGCATCT TCACTGGTGT CAATGTATAT CATTTTACTG
     6721 GGGGACCTTG TGCAGAACTC GTGGTGCTGG GCACTGCTGC TGCTGCGGCA GCTGGCAACC
     6781 TGACTTGTAT CGTCGCGATC GGAAATGAGA ACAGGGGCAT CTTGAGCCCC TGCGGACGGT
     6841 GCCGACAGGT GCTTCTCGAT CTGCATCCTG GGATCAAAGC CATAGTGAAG GACAGTGATG
     6901 GACAGCCGAC GGCAGTTGGG ATTCGTGAAT TGCTGCCCTC TGGTTATGTG TGGGAGGGCT
     6961 AAGCACAATT CGAGCTCGGT ACCTTTAAGA CCAATGACTT ACAAGGCAGC TGTAGATCTT
     7021 AGCCACTTTT TAAAAGAAAA GGGGGGACTG GAAGGGCTAA TTCACTCCCA ACGAAGACAA
     7081 GATCTGCTTT TTGCTTGTAC TGGGTCTCTC TGGTTAGACC AGATCTGAGC CTGGGAGCTC
     7141 TCTGGCTAAC TAGGGAACCC ACTGCTTAAG CCTCAATAAA GCTTGCCTTG AGTGCTTCAA
     7201 GTAGTGTGTG CCCGTCTGTT GTGTGACTCT GGTAACTAGA GATCCCTCAG ACCCTTTTAG
     7261 TCAGTGTGGA AAATCTCTAG CAGTAGTAGT TCATGTCATC TTATTATTCA GTATTTATAA
     7321 CTTGCAAAGA AATGAATATC AGAGAGTGAG AGGAACTTGT TTATTGCAGC TTATAATGGT
     7381 TACAAATAAA GCAATAGCAT CACAAATTTC ACAAATAAAG CATTTTTTTC ACTGCATTCT
     7441 AGTTGTGGTT TGTCCAAACT CATCAATGTA TCTTATCATG TCTGGCTCTA GCTATCCCGC
     7501 CCCTAACTCC GCCCATCCCG CCCCTAACTC CGCCCAGTTC CGCCCATTCT CCGCCCCATG
     7561 GCTGACTAAT TTTTTTTATT TATGCAGAGG CCGAGGCCGC CTCGGCCTCT GAGCTATTCC
     7621 AGAAGTAGTG AGGAGGCTTT TTTGGAGGCC TAGGGACGTA CCCAATTCGC CCTATAGTGA
     7681 GTCGTATTAC GCGCGCTCAC TGGCCGTCGT TTTACAACGT CGTGACTGGG AAAACCCTGG
     7741 CGTTACCCAA CTTAATCGCC TTGCAGCACA TCCCCCTTTC GCCAGCTGGC GTAATAGCGA
     7801 AGAGGCCCGC ACCGATCGCC CTTCCCAACA GTTGCGCAGC CTGAATGGCG AATGGGNNNN
     7861 NNNNNNNNNN NNNNNNNNNN NNNNNNNNNN NNNNNNNNNN NNNNNNNNNN NNNNNNNNNN
     7921 NNNNNNNNNN NNNNNNNNNN NNNNNNNNNN NNNNNNNNNN NNNNNNNNNN NNNNNNNNNN
     7981 CNNNNNNNNN NNNNNNNNNN NNNNNNNNNN NNNNNNNNNN NNNNNNNNNN NNNNNNNNNN
     8041 NNNNNNNNNN NNNNNNNNNN NNNNNNNNNN NNANNNNNNN NNNNNNNNNN NNNNNNNNNN
     8101 NNNNNNNNNN NNNNNNNNNN NNCCTTTGAC GTTGGAGTCC ACGTTCTTTN NNNNNNNNNN
     8161 NNNNNNNNNN NNNNNNNNNN NNNNNNACCC TATCTCGGTC TATTCTTTTG ATTTATAAGG
     8221 GATTTTGCCG ATTTCGGCCT ATTGGTTAAA AAATGAGCTG ATTTAACAAA AATTTAACGC
     8281 GAATTTTAAC AAAATATTAA CGCTTACAAT TTAGGTGGCA CTTTTCGGGG AAATGTGCGC
     8341 GGAACCCCTA TTTGTTTATT TTTCTAAATA CATTCAAATA TGTATCCGCT CATGAGACAA
     8401 TAACCCTGAT AAATGCTTCA ATAATATTGA AAAAGGAAGA GTATGAGTAT TCAACATTTC
     8461 CGTGTCGCCC TTATTCCCTT TTTTGCGGCA TTTTGCCTTC CTGTTTTTGC TCACCCAGAA
     8521 ACGCTGGTGA AAGTAAAAGA TGCTGAAGAT CAGTTGGGTG CACGAGTGGG TTACATCGAA
     8581 CTGGATCTCA ACAGCGGTAA GATCCTTGAG AGTTTTCGCC CCGAAGAACG TTTTCCAATG
     8641 ATGAGCACTT TTAAAGTTCT GCTATGTGGC GCGGTATTAT CCCGTATTGA CGCCGGGCAA
     8701 GAGCAACTCG GTCGCCGCAT ACACTATTCT CAGAATGACT TGGTTGAGTA CTCACCAGTC
     8761 ACAGAAAAGC ATCTTACGGA TGGCATGACA GTAAGAGAAT TATGCAGTGC TGCCATAACC
     8821 ATGAGTGATA ACACTGCGGC CAACTTACTT CTGACAACGA TCGGAGGACC GAAGGAGCTA
     8881 ACCGCTTTTT TGCACAACAT GGGGGATCAT GTAACTCGCC TTGATCGTTG GGAACCGGAG
     8941 CTGAATGAAG CCATACCAAA CGACGAGCGT GACACCACGA TGCCTGTAGC AATGGCAACA
     9001 ACGTTGCGCA AACTATTAAC TGGCGAACTA CTTACTCTAG CTTCCCGGCA ACAATTAATA
     9061 GACTGGATGG AGGCGGATAA AGTTGCAGGA CCACTTCTGC GCTCGGCCCT TCCGGCTGGC
     9121 TGGTTTATTG CTGATAAATC TGGAGCCGGT GAGCGTGGGT CTCGCGGTAT CATTGCAGCA
     9181 CTGGGGCCAG ATGGTAAGCC CTCCCGTATC GTAGTTATCT ACACGACGGG GAGTCAGGCA
     9241 ACTATGGATG AACGAAATAG ACAGATCGCT GAGATAGGTG CCTCACTGAT TAAGCATTGG
     9301 TAACTGTCAG ACCAAGTTTA CTCATATATA CTTTAGATTG ATTTAAAACT TCATTTTTAA
     9361 TTTAAAAGGA TCTAGGTGAA GATCCTTTTT GATAATCTCA TGACCAAAAT CCCTTAACGT
     9421 GAGTTTTCGT TCCACTGAGC GTCAGACCCC GTAGAAAAGA TCAAAGGATC TTCTTGAGAT
     9481 CCTTTTTTTC TGCGCGTAAT CTGCTGCTTG CAAACAAAAA AACCACCGCT ACCAGCGGTG
     9541 GTTTGTTTGC CGGATCAAGA GCTACCAACT CTTTTTCCGA AGGTAACTGG CTTCAGCAGA
     9601 GCGCAGATAC CAAATACTGT TCTTCTAGTG TAGCCGTAGT TAGGCCACCA CTTCAAGAAC
     9661 TCTGTAGCAC CGCCTACATA CCTCGCTCTG CTAATCCTGT TACCAGTGGC TGCTGCCAGT
     9721 GGCGATAAGT CGTGTCTTAC CGGGTTGGAC TCAAGACGAT AGTTACCGGA TAAGGCGCAG
     9781 CGGTCGGGCT GAACGGGGGG TTCGTGCACA CAGCCCAGCT TGGAGCGAAC GACCTACACC
     9841 GAACTGAGAT ACCTACAGCG TGAGCTATGA GAAAGCGCCA CGCTTCCCGA AGGGAGAAAG
     9901 GCGGACAGGT ATCCGGTAAG CGGCAGGGTC GGAACAGGAG AGCGCACGAG GGAGCTTCCA
     9961 GGGGGAAACG CCTGGTATCT TTATAGTCCT GTCGGGTTTC GCCACCTCTG ACTTGAGCGT
    10021 CGATTTTTGT GATGCTCGTC AGGGGGGCGG AGCCTATGGA AAAACGCCAG CAACGCGGCC
    10081 TTTTTACGGT TCCTGGCCTT TTGCTGGCCT TTTGCTCACA TGTTCTTTCC TGCGTTATCC
    10141 CCTGATTCTG TGGATAACCG TATTACCGCC TTTGAGTGAG CTGATACCGC TCGCCGCAGC
    10201 CGAACGACCG AGCGCAGCGA GTCAGTGAGC GAGGAAGCGG AAGAGCGCCC AATACGCAAA
    10261 CCGCCTCTCC CCGCGCGTTG GCCGATTCAT TAATGCAGCT GGCACGACAG GTTTCCCGAC
    10321 TGGAAAGCGG GCAGTGAGCG CAACGCAATT AATGTGAGTT AGCTCACTCA TTAGGCACCC
    10381 CAGGCTTTAC ACTTTATGCT TCCGGCTCGT ATGTTGTGTG GAATTGTGAG CGGATAACAA
    10441 TTTCACACAG GAAACAGCTA TGACCATGAT TACGCCAAGC GCGCAATTAA CCCTCACTAA
    10501 AGGGAACAAA AGCTGGAGCT GCAAGCTT
//
