>Addgene plasmid #87074 | pLenti6.2-ccdB-Firefly | addgene full sequence | sequence record 254603 | Addgene NGS Result
CGGCCAATAGCAGCTTTGCTCCTTCGCTTTCTGGGCTCAGAGGCTGGGAAGGGGTGGGTCCGGGGGCGGG
CTCAGGGGCGGGCTCAGGGGCGGGGCGGGCGCCCGAAGGTCCTCCGGAGGCCCGGCATTCTGCACGCTTC
AAAAGCGCACGTCTGCCGCGCTGTTCTCCTCTTCCTCATCTCCGGGCCTTTCGACTCTAGACACGTGTTG
ACAATTAATCATCGGCATAGTATATCGGCATAGTATAATACGACAAGGTGAGGAACTAAACCATGGCCAA
GCCTTTGTCTCAAGAAGAATCCACCCTCATTGAAAGAGCAACGGCTACAATCAACAGCATCCCCATCTCT
GAAGACTACAGCGTCGCCAGCGCAGCTCTCTCTAGCGACGGCCGCATCTTCACTGGTGTCAATGTATATC
ATTTTACTGGGGGACCTTGTGCAGAACTCGTGGTGCTGGGCACTGCTGCTGCTGCGGCAGCTGGCAACCT
GACTTGTATCGTCGCGATCGGAAATGAGAACAGGGGCATCTTGAGCCCCTGCGGACGGTGCCGACAGGTG
CTTCTCGATCTGCATCCTGGGATCAAAGCCATAGTGAAGGACAGTGATGGACAGCCGACGGCAGTTGGGA
TTCGTGAATTGCTGCCCTCTGGTTATGTGTGGGAGGGCTAAGCACAATTCGAGCTCGGTACCTTTAAGAC
CAATGACTTACAAGGCAGCTGTAGATCTTAGCCACTTTTTAAAAGAAAAGGGGGGACTGGAAGGGCTAAT
TCACTCCCAACGAAGACAAGATCTGCTTTTTGCTTGTACTGGGTCTCTCTGGTTAGACCAGATCTGAGCC
TGGGAGCTCTCTGGCTAACTAGGGAACCCACTGCTTAAGCCTCAATAAAGCTTGCCTTGAGTGCTTCAAG
TAGTGTGTGCCCGTCTGTTGTGTGACTCTGGTAACTAGAGATCCCTCAGACCCTTTTAGTCAGTGTGGAA
AATCTCTAGCAGTAGTAGTTCATGTCATCTTATTATTCAGTATTTATAACTTGCAAAGAAATGAATATCA
GAGAGTGAGAGGAACTTGTTTATTGCAGCTTATAATGGTTACAAATAAAGCAATAGCATCACAAATTTCA
CAAATAAAGCATTTTTTTCACTGCATTCTAGTTGTGGTTTGTCCAAACTCATCAATGTATCTTATCATGT
CTGGCTCTAGCTATCCCGCCCCTAACTCCGCCCATCCCGCCCCTAACTCCGCCCAGTTCCGCCCATTCTC
CGCCCCATGGCTGACTAATTTTTTTTATTTATGCAGAGGCCGAGGCCGCCTCGGCCTCTGAGCTATTCCA
GAAGTAGTGAGGAGGCTTTTTTGGAGGCCTAGGGACGTACCCAATTCGCCCTATAGTGAGTCGTATTACG
CGCGCTCACTGGCCGTCGTTTTACAACGTCGTGACTGGGAAAACCCTGGCGTTACCCAACTTAATCGCCT
TGCAGCACATCCCCCTTTCGCCAGCTGGCGTAATAGCGAAGAGGCCCGCACCGATCGCCCTTCCCAACAG
TTGCGCAGCCTGAATGGCGAATGGG
[124 nt withheld, positions 1566-1689]
C
[91 nt withheld, positions 1691-1781]
A
[49 nt withheld, positions 1783-1831]
CCTTTGACGTTGGAGTCCACGTTCTTT
[37 nt withheld, positions 1859-1895]
ACCCTATCTCGGTCTATTCTTTTGATTTATAAGGGATTTTGCCGATTTCGGCCTATTGGTTAAAAAATGA
GCTGATTTAACAAAAATTTAACGCGAATTTTAACAAAATATTAACGCTTACAATTTAGGTGGCACTTTTC
GGGGAAATGTGCGCGGAACCCCTATTTGTTTATTTTTCTAAATACATTCAAATATGTATCCGCTCATGAG
ACAATAACCCTGATAAATGCTTCAATAATATTGAAAAAGGAAGAGTATGAGTATTCAACATTTCCGTGTC
GCCCTTATTCCCTTTTTTGCGGCATTTTGCCTTCCTGTTTTTGCTCACCCAGAAACGCTGGTGAAAGTAA
AAGATGCTGAAGATCAGTTGGGTGCACGAGTGGGTTACATCGAACTGGATCTCAACAGCGGTAAGATCCT
TGAGAGTTTTCGCCCCGAAGAACGTTTTCCAATGATGAGCACTTTTAAAGTTCTGCTATGTGGCGCGGTA
TTATCCCGTATTGACGCCGGGCAAGAGCAACTCGGTCGCCGCATACACTATTCTCAGAATGACTTGGTTG
AGTACTCACCAGTCACAGAAAAGCATCTTACGGATGGCATGACAGTAAGAGAATTATGCAGTGCTGCCAT
AACCATGAGTGATAACACTGCGGCCAACTTACTTCTGACAACGATCGGAGGACCGAAGGAGCTAACCGCT
TTTTTGCACAACATGGGGGATCATGTAACTCGCCTTGATCGTTGGGAACCGGAGCTGAATGAAGCCATAC
CAAACGACGAGCGTGACACCACGATGCCTGTAGCAATGGCAACAACGTTGCGCAAACTATTAACTGGCGA
ACTACTTACTCTAGCTTCCCGGCAACAATTAATAGACTGGATGGAGGCGGATAAAGTTGCAGGACCACTT
CTGCGCTCGGCCCTTCCGGCTGGCTGGTTTATTGCTGATAAATCTGGAGCCGGTGAGCGTGGGTCTCGCG
GTATCATTGCAGCACTGGGGCCAGATGGTAAGCCCTCCCGTATCGTAGTTATCTACACGACGGGGAGTCA
GGCAACTATGGATGAACGAAATAGACAGATCGCTGAGATAGGTGCCTCACTGATTAAGCATTGGTAACTG
TCAGACCAAGTTTACTCATATATACTTTAGATTGATTTAAAACTTCATTTTTAATTTAAAAGGATCTAGG
TGAAGATCCTTTTTGATAATCTCATGACCAAAATCCCTTAACGTGAGTTTTCGTTCCACTGAGCGTCAGA
CCCCGTAGAAAAGATCAAAGGATCTTCTTGAGATCCTTTTTTTCTGCGCGTAATCTGCTGCTTGCAAACA
AAAAAACCACCGCTACCAGCGGTGGTTTGTTTGCCGGATCAAGAGCTACCAACTCTTTTTCCGAAGGTAA
CTGGCTTCAGCAGAGCGCAGATACCAAATACTGTTCTTCTAGTGTAGCCGTAGTTAGGCCACCACTTCAA
GAACTCTGTAGCACCGCCTACATACCTCGCTCTGCTAATCCTGTTACCAGTGGCTGCTGCCAGTGGCGAT
AAGTCGTGTCTTACCGGGTTGGACTCAAGACGATAGTTACCGGATAAGGCGCAGCGGTCGGGCTGAACGG
GGGGTTCGTGCACACAGCCCAGCTTGGAGCGAACGACCTACACCGAACTGAGATACCTACAGCGTGAGCT
ATGAGAAAGCGCCACGCTTCCCGAAGGGAGAAAGGCGGACAGGTATCCGGTAAGCGGCAGGGTCGGAACA
GGAGAGCGCACGAGGGAGCTTCCAGGGGGAAACGCCTGGTATCTTTATAGTCCTGTCGGGTTTCGCCACC
TCTGACTTGAGCGTCGATTTTTGTGATGCTCGTCAGGGGGGCGGAGCCTATGGAAAAACGCCAGCAACGC
GGCCTTTTTACGGTTCCTGGCCTTTTGCTGGCCTTTTGCTCACATGTTCTTTCCTGCGTTATCCCCTGAT
TCTGTGGATAACCGTATTACCGCCTTTGAGTGAGCTGATACCGCTCGCCGCAGCCGAACGACCGAGCGCA
GCGAGTCAGTGAGCGAGGAAGCGGAAGAGCGCCCAATACGCAAACCGCCTCTCCCCGCGCGTTGGCCGAT
TCATTAATGCAGCTGGCACGACAGGTTTCCCGACTGGAAAGCGGGCAGTGAGCGCAACGCAATTAATGTG
AGTTAGCTCACTCATTAGGCACCCCAGGCTTTACACTTTATGCTTCCGGCTCGTATGTTGTGTGGAATTG
TGAGCGGATAACAATTTCACACAGGAAACAGCTATGACCATGATTACGCCAAGCGCGCAATTAACCCTCA
CTAAAGGGAACAAAAGCTGGAGCTGCAAGCTTAATGTAGTCTTATGCAATACTCTTGTAGTCTTGCAACA
TGGTAACGATGAGTTAGCAACATGCCTTACAAGGAGAGAAAAAGCACCGTGCATGCCGATTGGTGGAAGT
AAGGTGGTACGATCGTGCCTTATTAGGAAGGCAACAGACGGGTCTGACATGGATTGGACGAACCACTGAA
TTGCCGCATTGCAGAGATATTGTATTTAAGTGCCTAGCTCGATACATAAACGGGTCTCTCTGGTTAGACC
AGATCTGAGCCTGGGAGCTCTCTGGCTAACTAGGGAACCCACTGCTTAAGCCTCAATAAAGCTTGCCTTG
AGTGCTTCAAGTAGTGTGTGCCCGTCTGTTGTGTGACTCTGGTAACTAGAGATCCCTCAGACCCTTTTAG
TCAGTGTGGAAAATCTCTAGCAGTGGCGCCCGAACAGGGACTTGAAAGCGAAAGGGAAACCAGAGGAGCT
CTCTCGACGCAGGACTCGGCTTGCTGAAGCGCGCACGGCAAGAGGCGAGGGGCGGCGACTGGTGAGTACG
CCAAAAATTTTGACTAGCGGAGGCTAGAAGGAGAGAGATGGGTGCGAGAGCGTCAGTATTAAGCGGGGGA
GAATTAGATCGCGATGGGAAAAAATTCGGTTAAGGCCAGGGGGAAAGAAAAAATATAAATTAAAACATAT
AGTATGGGCAAGCAGGGAGCTAGAACGATTCGCAGTTAATCCTGGCCTGTTAGAAACATCAGAAGGCTGT
AGACAAATACTGGGACAGCTACAACCATCCCTTCAGACAGGATCAGAAGAACTTAGATCATTATATAATA
CAGTAGCAACCCTCTATTGTGTGCATCAAAGGATAGAGATAAAAGACACCAAGGAAGCTTTAGACAAGAT
AGAGGAAGAGCAAAACAAAAGTAAGACCACCGCACAGCAAGCGGCCGCTGATCTTCAGACCTGGAGGAGG
AGATATGAGGGACAATTGGAGAAGTGAATTATATAAATATAAAGTAGTAAAAATTGAACCATTAGGAGTA
GCACCCACCAAGGCAAAGAGAAGAGTGGTGCAGAGAGAAAAAAGAGCAGTGGGAATAGGAGCTTTGTTCC
TTGGGTTCTTGGGAGCAGCAGGAAGCACTATGGGCGCAGCGTCAATGACGCTGACGGTACAGGCCAGACA
ATTATTGTCTGGTATAGTGCAGCAGCAGAACAATTTGCTGAGGGCTATTGAGGCGCAACAGCATCTGTTG
CAACTCACAGTCTGGGGCATCAAGCAGCTCCAGGCAAGAATCCTGGCTGTGGAAAGATACCTAAAGGATC
AACAGCTCCTGGGGATTTGGGGTTGCTCTGGAAAACTCATTTGCACCACTGCTGTGCCTTGGAATGCTAG
TTGGAGTAATAAATCTCTGGAACAGATTTGGAATCACACGACCTGGATGGAGTGGGACAGAGAAATTAAC
AATTACACAAGCTTAATACACTCCTTAATTGAAGAATCGCAAAACCAGCAAGAAAAGAATGAACAAGAAT
TATTGGAATTAGATAAATGGGCAAGTTTGTGGAATTGGTTTAACATAACAAATTGGCTGTGGTATATAAA
ATTATTCATAATGATAGTAGGAGGCTTGGTAGGTTTAAGAATAGTTTTTGCTGTACTTTCTATAGTGAAT
AGAGTTAGGCAGGGATATTCACCATTATCGTTTCAGACCCACCTCCCAACCCCGAGGGGACCCGACAGGC
CCGAAGGAATAGAAGAAGAAGGTGGAGAGAGAGACAGAGACAGATCCATTCGATTAGTGAACGGATCTCG
ACGGTATCGATGTCGACGTTAACGCTAGCGACTGGGTCTGCGATGTCGACGTTAACGCTAGCGACTGGGT
CTGCGATAAGCTTGGGAGTTCCGCGTTACATAACTTACGGTAAATGGCCCGCCTGGCTGACCGCCCAACG
ACCCCCGCCCATTGACGTCAATAATGACGTATGTTCCCATAGTAACGCCAATAGGGACTTTCCATTGACG
TCAATGGGTGGAGTATTTACGGTAAACTGCCCACTTGGCAGTACATCAAGTGTATCATATGCCAAGTACG
CCCCCTATTGACGTCAATGACGGTAAATGGCCCGCCTGGCATTATGCCCAGTACATGACCTTATGGGACT
TTCCTACTTGGCAGTACATCTACGTATTAGTCATCGCTATTACCATGGTGATGCGGTTTTGGCAGTACAT
CAATGGGCGTGGATAGCGGTTTGACTCACGGGGATTTCCAAGTCTCCACCCCATTGACGTCAATGGGAGT
TTGTTTTGGCACCAAAATCAACGGGACTTTCCAAAATGTCGTAACAACTCCGCCCCATTGACGCAAATGG
GCGGTAGGCGTGTACGGTGGGAGGTCTATATAAGCAGAGCTCGTTTAGTGAACCGTCAGATCGCCTGGAG
ACGCCATCCACGCTGTTTTGACCTCCATAGAAGACACCGACTCTAGCGTTTAAACTTAAGCTTGGTACCG
AGCTCGGATCCACTAGTCCAGTGTGGTGGAATTCTGCAGATATCAACAAGTTTGTACAAAAAAGCTGAAC
GAGAAACGTAAAATGATATAAATATCAATATATTAAATTAGATTTTGCATAAAAAACAGACTACATAATA
CTGTAAAACACAACATATCCAGTCACTATGGCGGCCGCATTAGGCACCCCAGGCTTTACACTTTATGCTT
CCGGCTCGTATAATGTGTGGATTTTGAGTTAGGATCCGTCGAGATTTTCAGGAGCTAAGGAAGCTAAAAT
GGAGAAAAAAATCACTGGATATACCACCGTTGATATATCCCAATGGCATCGTAAAGAACATTTTGAGGCA
TTTCAGTCAGTTGCTCAATGTACCTATAACCAGACCGTTCAGCTGGATATTACGGCCTTTTTAAAGACCG
TAAAGAAAAATAAGCACAAGTTTTATCCGGCCTTTATTCACATTCTTGCCCGCCTGATGAATGCTCATCC
GGAATTCCGTATGGCAATGAAAGACGGTGAGCTGGTGATATGGGATAGTGTTCACCCTTGTTACACCGTT
TTCCATGAGCAAACTGAAACGTTTTCATCGCTCTGGAGTGAATACCACGACGATTTCCGGCAGTTTCTAC
ACATATATTCGCAAGATGTGGCGTGTTACGGTGAAAACCTGGCCTATTTCCCTAAAGGGTTTATTGAGAA
TATGTTTTTCGTCTCAGCCAATCCCTGGGTGAGTTTCACCAGTTTTGATTTAAACGTGGCCAATATGGAC
AACTTCTTCGCCCCCGTTTTCACCATGGGCAAATATTATACGCAAGGCGACAAGGTGCTGATGCCGCTGG
CGATTCAGGTTCATCATGCCGTTTGTGATGGCTTCCATGTCGGCAGAATGCTTAATGAATTACAACAGTA
CTGCGATGAGTGGCAGGGCGGGGCGTAAAGATCTGGATCCGGCTTACTAAAAGCCAGATAACAGTATGCG
TATTTGCGCGCTGATTTTTGCGGTATAAGAATATATACTGATATGTATACCCGAAGTATGTCAAAAAGAG
GTATGCTATGAAGCAGCGTATTACAGTGACAGTTGACAGCGACAGCTATCAGTTGCTCAAGGCATATATG
ATGTCAATATCTCCGGTCTGGTAAGCACAACCATGCAGAATGAAGCCCGTCGTCTGCGTGCCGAACGCTG
GAAAGCGGAAAATCAGGAAGGGATGGCTGAGGTCGCCCGGTTTATTGAAATGAACGGCTCTTTTGCTGAC
GAGAACAGGGGCTGGTGAAATGCAGTTTAAGGTTTACACCTATAAAAGAGAGAGCCGTTATCGTCTGTTT
GTGGATGTACAGAGTGATATTATTGACACGCCCGGGCGACGGATGGTGATCCCCCTGGCCAGTGCACGTC
TGCTGTCAGATAAAGTCTCCCGTGAACTTTACCCGGTGGTGCATATCGGGGATGAAAGCTGGCGCATGAT
GACCACCGATATGGCCAGTGTGCCGGTCTCCGTTATCGGGGAAGAAGTGGCTGATCTCAGCCACCGCGAA
AATGACATCAAAAACGCCATTAACCTGATGTTCTGGGGAATATAAATGTCAGGCTCCCTTATACACAGCC
AGTCTGCAGGTCGACCATAGTGACTGGATATGTTGTGTTTTACAGTATTATGTAGTCTGTTTTTTATGCA
AAATCTAATTTAATATATTGATATTTATATCATTTTACGTTTCTCGTTCAGCTTTCTTGTACAAAGTGGT
TGATATCCAGCACAGTGGCGGCCGCTCGAGTGGCTCGGGCTCGACCTCGGGCTCGGGCAAAACCGGTGAA
GACGCCAAAAACATAAAGAAAGGCCCGGCGCCATTCTATCCGCTGGAAGATGGAACCGCTGGAGAGCAAC
TGCATAAGGCTATGAAGAGATACGCCCTGGTTCCTGGAACAATTGCTTTTACAGATGCACATATCGAGGT
GGACATCACTTACGCTGAGTACTTCGAAATGTCCGTTCGGTTGGCAGAAGCTATGAAACGATATGGGCTG
AATACAAATCACAGAATCGTCGTATGCAGTGAAAACTCTCTTCAATTCTTTATGCCGGTGTTGGGCGCGT
TATTTATCGGAGTTGCAGTTGCGCCCGCGAACGACATTTATAATGAACGTGAATTGCTCAACAGTATGGG
CATTTCGCAGCCTACCGTGGTGTTCGTTTCCAAAAAGGGGTTGCAAAAAATTTTGAACGTGCAAAAAAAG
CTCCCAATCATCCAAAAAATTATTATCATGGATTCTAAAACGGATTACCAGGGATTTCAGTCGATGTACA
CGTTCGTCACATCTCATCTACCTCCCGGTTTTAATGAATACGATTTTGTGCCAGAGTCCTTCGATAGGGA
CAAGACAATTGCACTGATCATGAACTCCTCTGGATCTACTGGTCTGCCTAAAGGTGTCGCTCTGCCTCAT
AGAACTGCCTGCGTGAGATTCTCGCATGCCAGAGATCCTATTTTTGGCAATCAAATCATTCCGGATACTG
CGATTTTAAGTGTTGTTCCATTCCATCACGGTTTTGGAATGTTTACTACACTCGGATATTTGATATGTGG
ATTTCGAGTCGTCTTAATGTATAGATTTGAAGAAGAGCTGTTTCTGAGGAGCCTTCAGGATTACAAGATT
CAAAGTGCGCTGCTGGTGCCAACCCTATTCTCCTTCTTCGCCAAAAGCACTCTGATTGACAAATACGATT
TATCTAATTTACACGAAATTGCTTCTGGTGGCGCTCCCCTCTCTAAGGAAGTCGGGGAAGCGGTTGCCAA
GAGGTTCCATCTGCCAGGTATCAGGCAAGGATATGGGCTCACTGAGACTACATCAGCTATTCTGATTACA
CCCGAGGGGGATGATAAACCGGGCGCGGTCGGTAAAGTTGTTCCATTTTTTGAAGCGAAGGTTGTGGATC
TGGATACCGGGAAAACGCTGGGCGTTAATCAAAGAGGCGAACTGTGTGTGAGAGGTCCTATGATTATGTC
CGGTTATGTAAACAATCCGGAAGCGACCAACGCCTTGATTGACAAGGATGGATGGCTACATTCTGGAGAC
ATAGCTTACTGGGACGAAGACGAACACTTCTTCATCGTTGACCGCCTGAAGTCTCTGATTAAGTACAAAG
GCTATCAGGTGGCTCCCGCTGAATTGGAATCCATCTTGCTCCAACACCCCAACATCTTCGACGCAGGTGT
CGCAGGTCTTCCCGACGATGACGCCGGTGAACTTCCCGCCGCCGTTGTTGTTTTGGAGCACGGAAAGACG
ATGACGGAAAAAGAGATCGTGGATTACGTCGCCAGTCAAGTAACAACCGCGAAAAAGTTGCGCGGAGGAG
TTGTGTTTGTGGACGAAGTACCGAAAGGTCTTACCGGAAAACTCGACGCAAGAAAAATCAGAGAGATCCT
CATAAAGGCCAAGAAGGGCGGAAAGATCGCCGTGTAGTCTAGAGGGCCCGCGGTTCGAAGGTAAGCCTAT
CCCTAACCCTCTCCTCGGTCTCGATTCTACGCGTACCGGTTAGTAATGACGATGGTACCTACCGGGTAGG
GGAGGCGCTTTTCCCAAGGCAGTCTGGAGCATGCGCTTTAGCAGCCCCGCTGGGCACTTGGCGCTACACA
AGTGGCCTCTGGCCTCGCACACATTCCACATCCACCGGTAGGCGCCAACCGGCTCCGTTCTTTGGTGGCC
CCTTCGCGCCACCTTCTACTCCTCCCCTAGTCAGGAAGTTCCCCCCCGCCCCGCAGCTCGCGTCGTGCAG
GACGTGACAAATGGAAGTAGCACGTCTCACTAGTCTCGTGCAGATGGACAGCACCGCTGAGCAATGGAAG
CGGGTAGGCCTTTGGGGCAG
Features (pLannotate 1.2.2; 35 found; start..end, strand, type, name):
    207..254     +  promoter       EM7 promoter: synthetic bacterial promoter&nbsp
    273..671     +  CDS            BSD: blasticidin S deaminase; Aspergillus terreus BSD; confers resistance to blasticidin
    688..756     +  CDS            nef (fragment): NEF_HV1Z2 - Experimental evidence at protein level: Swiss-Prot protein existence level 1. Extracellular Nef protein targets CD4(+) T-lymphocytes for apoptosis by interacting with CXCR4 surface receptors. From Human immunodeficiency virus type 1 group M subtype D (isolate Z2/CDC-Z34) (HIV-1).
    758..991     +  LTR            3' LTR (ΔU3): self-inactivating 3' long terminal repeat (LTR) from HIV-1
   1063..1184    +  polyA_signal   SV40 poly(A) signal: SV40 polyadenylation signal
   1224..1359    +  rep_origin     SV40 ori: SV40 origin of replication
   1380..1398    -  promoter       T7 promoter: promoter for bacteriophage T7 RNA polymerase
   1406..1561    +  CDS            lacZα (fragment): LacZα fragment of β-galactosidase; lacZ fragment
   1566..1994    +  rep_origin     f1 ori (sequence partly withheld): f1 bacteriophage origin of replication; arrow indicates direction of (+) strand synthesis
   2047..2151    +  promoter       AmpR promoter: bla
   2152..3012    +  CDS            AmpR: β-lactamase; bla; confers resistance to ampicillin, carbenicillin, and related antibiotics
   3183..3771    +  rep_origin     ori: high-copy-number ColE1/pMB1/pBR322/pUC origin of replication
   3954..4046    +  CDS            lacI (fragment): lac repressor; lacI; The lac repressor binds to the lac operator to inhibit transcription in E. coli. This inhibition can be relieved by adding lactose or isopropyl-β-D-thiogalactopyranoside (IPTG).
   4059..4080    +  protein_bind   CAP binding site: CAP binding activates transcription in the presence of cAMP. E. coli catabolite activator protein
   4095..4125    +  promoter       lac promoter: promoter for the E. coli lac operon
   4133..4149    +  protein_bind   lac operator: The lac repressor binds to the lac operator to inhibit transcription in E. coli. This inhibition can be relieved by adding lactose or isopropyl-β-D-thiogalactopyranoside (IPTG). lac repressor encoded by lacI
   4194..4212    +  promoter       T3 promoter: promoter for bacteriophage T3 RNA polymerase
   4240..4466    +  promoter       RSV promoter: Rous sarcoma virus enhancer/promoter
   4467..4647    +  LTR            5' LTR (truncated): truncated 5' long terminal repeat (LTR) from HIV-1
   4694..4819    +  misc_feature   HIV-1 Ψ: packaging signal of human immunodeficiency virus type 1
   4803..5166    +  CDS            HIV-1 gag (fragment): gag protein from human immunodeficiency virus 1; gag
   5312..5545    +  misc_feature   RRE: The Rev response element (RRE) of HIV-1 allows for Rev-dependent mRNA export from the nucleus to the cytoplasm.
   5922..6022    +  CDS            Rev (fragment): human immunodeficiency virus 1 (HIV-1) Rev protein; rev; enhances nuclear export of unspliced and incompletely spliced viral mRNAs
   6119..6422    +  enhancer       CMV enhancer: human cytomegalovirus immediate early enhancer
   6423..6626    +  promoter       CMV promoter: human cytomegalovirus (CMV) immediate early promoter
   6771..6895    +  protein_bind   attR1: mutant version of attR; recombination site for the Gateway® LR reaction LR Clonase™
   6920..6950    +  promoter       lac UV5 promoter: E. coli lac promoter with an "up" mutation
   6974..7003    +  promoter       cat promoter (fragment): promoter of the E. coli cat gene encoding chloramphenicol acetyltransferase
   7004..7663    +  CDS            CmR: chloramphenicol acetyltransferase; cat; confers resistance to chloramphenicol
   7842..8000    +  CDS            ccdA (fragment): CCDA_ECO57 - Also known as H, letA. Experimental evidence at protein level: Swiss-Prot protein existence level 1. Antitoxin component of a type II toxin-antitoxin (TA) system which inhibits the post-segregational killing (PSK) of plasmid-free cells, also referred to as a plasmid addiction system. Binds to and blocks the activity of CcdB; will also remove bound CcdB protein from the CcdB-GyrA complex by forming a CcdA-CcdB complex, a process termed rejuvenation. Functions as a transcriptional corepressor for the ccdAB operon, repression also requires CcdB (By similarity). From Escherichia coli
   8005..8307    +  CDS            ccdB: CCDB_ECOLI - Also known as G, letB, letD. Experimental evidence at protein level: Swiss-Prot protein existence level 1. Toxic component of a type II toxin-antitoxin (TA) system, functioning in plasmid maintainence. Responsible for the post- segregational killing (PSK) of plasmid-free cells, also referred to as a plasmid addiction system. Half-life of over 2 hours. Cell killing by CcdB is accompanied by filamentation, defects in chromosome and plasmid segregation, defects in cell division, formation of anucleate cells, decreased DNA synthesis and plasmid loss. Interferes with the activity of DN
   8351..8475    -  protein_bind   attR2: mutant version of attR; recombination site for the Gateway® LR reaction LR Clonase™
   8543..10191   +  CDS            luciferase (fragment): firefly luciferase; luc+; enhanced luc+ version of the luciferase gene
  10215..10256   +  CDS            V5 tag: epitope tag from simian virus 5
  10289..193     +  promoter       PGK promoter (across the origin): mouse phosphoglycerate kinase 1 promoter
