[The description below was written by a language model from this plasmid's Addgene catalogue record, the feature table of its GenBank file and pLannotate feature annotations shown in this document.]
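Description:
pLenti6.2-ccdB-Firefly is an empty Gateway destination vector built on the Invitrogen pLenti6.2/V5-DEST lentiviral backbone, designed so that any open reading frame recombined into it is expressed in mammalian cells as a C-terminal fusion to firefly luciferase. The lentiviral portion is a self-inactivating HIV-1 design: a hybrid RSV promoter/truncated 5' LTR drives genomic RNA production in packaging cells, followed by the Ψ packaging signal, a gag fragment, the Rev response element for Rev-dependent nuclear export, and a ΔU3 3' LTR with a downstream SV40 polyadenylation signal. In bacteria the plasmid replicates from a high-copy pUC-type origin and carries ampicillin resistance. An f1 origin and SV40 origin are also annotated.

Between the LTRs, the CMV enhancer/promoter sits upstream of a Gateway cassette flanked by attR1 and attR2 that contains a chloramphenicol resistance gene and the ccdB toxin gene. Because ccdB kills standard E. coli strains, the unrecombined vector is maintained in a ccdB-tolerant strain under chloramphenicol and ampicillin selection. An LR reaction with an entry clone replaces the cassette with the gene of interest, which provides counter-selection against unrecombined plasmid. Immediately downstream of attR2 lies the firefly luciferase (luc+) coding sequence, recorded as derived from pGL3-control, followed by a V5 epitope that is annotated in both feature tables although the catalogue entry lists only the luciferase tag. A separate PGK promoter, paired with the bacterial EM7 promoter, drives the blasticidin S deaminase gene for selecting transduced cells. The record gives no specific application beyond its role as a backbone for luciferase-tagged fusion proteins.
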