Addgene plasmid #87074: pLenti6.2-ccdB-Firefly
Purpose: (Empty Backbone) Lentiviral Gateway-compatible expression vector backbone with a C-terminal Firefly luciferase
Depositing lab: Mikko Taipale. Depositing organization: University of Toronto.
Backbone
  Vector backbone: pLenti6.2
  Backbone manufacturer: Invitrogen
  Vector type: Mammalian Expression, Lentiviral
  Selectable markers: Blasticidin
  Tag / fusion protein: Firefly luciferase (C terminal on backbone)
Growth in bacteria
  Bacterial resistance: Chloramphenicol and Ampicillin, 25 & 100 μg/mL
  Growth temperature: 30°C
  Growth strain: ccdB Survival
  Copy number: High Copy
Gene/Insert
  Gene/Insert name: None
  Tag / fusion protein: Firefly luciferase (C terminal on backbone)
Terms and licenses: Academic/Nonprofit Terms; Industry Terms: Not Available to Industry
How to cite: pLenti6.2-ccdB-Firefly was a gift from Mikko Taipale (Addgene plasmid # 87074 ; http://n2t.net/addgene:87074 ; RRID:Addgene_87074)
